>Addgene plasmid #153542 | pAAV-EF1α1.1-FLEX-rc [ChromeQ-GFP] | addgene full sequence | sequence record 338786 | Addgene NGS Result
CTTCCGCTTCCTCGCTCACTGACTCGCTGCGCTCGGTCGTTCGGCTGCGGCGAGCGGTATCAGCTCACTC
AAAGGCGGTAATACGGTTATCCACAGAATCAGGGGATAACGCAGGAAAGAACATGTGAGCAAAAGGCCAG
CAAAAGGCCAGGAACCGTAAAAAGGCCGCGTTGCTGGCGTTTTTCCATAGGCTCCGCCCCCCTGACGAGC
ATCACAAAAATCGACGCTCAAGTCAGAGGTGGCGAAACCCGACAGGACTATAAAGATACCAGGCGTTTCC
CCCTGGAAGCTCCCTCGTGCGCTCTCCTGTTCCGACCCTGCCGCTTACCGGATACCTGTCCGCCTTTCTC
CCTTCGGGAAGCGTGGCGCTTTCTCATAGCTCACGCTGTAGGTATCTCAGTTCGGTGTAGGTCGTTCGCT
CCAAGCTGGGCTGTGTGCACGAACCCCCCGTTCAGCCCGACCGCTGCGCCTTATCCGGTAACTATCGTCT
TGAGTCCAACCCGGTAAGACACGACTTATCGCCACTGGCAGCAGCCACTGGTAACAGGATTAGCAGAGCG
AGGTATGTAGGCGGTGCTACAGAGTTCTTGAAGTGGTGGCCTAACTACGGCTACACTAGAAGAACAGTAT
TTGGTATCTGCGCTCTGCTGAAGCCAGTTACCTTCGGAAAAAGAGTTGGTAGCTCTTGATCCGGCAAACA
AACCACCGCTGGTAGCGGTGGTTTTTTTGTTTGCAAGCAGCAGATTACGCGCAGAAAAAAAGGATCTCAA
GAAGATCCTTTGATCTTTTCTACGGGGTCTGACGCTCAGTGGAACGAAAACTCACGTTAAGGGATTTTGG
TCATGAGATTATCAAAAAGGATCTTCACCTAGATCCTTTTAAATTAAAAATGAAGTTTTAAATCAATCTA
AAGTATATATGAGTAAACTTGGTCTGACAGTTACCAATGCTTAATCAGTGAGGCACCTATCTCAGCGATC
TGTCTATTTCGTTCATCCATAGTTGCCTGACTCCCCGTCGTGTAGATAACTACGATACGGGAGGGCTTAC
CATCTGGCCCCAGTGCTGCAATGATACCGCGAGACCCACGCTCACCGGCTCCAGATTTATCAGCAATAAA
CCAGCCAGCCGGAAGGGCCGAGCGCAGAAGTGGTCCTGCAACTTTATCCGCCTCCATCCAGTCTATTAAT
TGTTGCCGGGAAGCTAGAGTAAGTAGTTCGCCAGTTAATAGTTTGCGCAACGTTGTTGCCATTGCTACAG
GCATCGTGGTGTCACGCTCGTCGTTTGGTATGGCTTCATTCAGCTCCGGTTCCCAACGATCAAGGCGAGT
TACATGATCCCCCATGTTGTGCAAAAAAGCGGTTAGCTCCTTCGGTCCTCCGATCGTTGTCAGAAGTAAG
TTGGCCGCAGTGTTATCACTCATGGTTATGGCAGCACTGCATAATTCTCTTACTGTCATGCCATCCGTAA
GATGCTTTTCTGTGACTGGTGAGTACTCAACCAAGTCATTCTGAGAATAGTGTATGCGGCGACCGAGTTG
CTCTTGCCCGGCGTCAATACGGGATAATACCGCGCCACATAGCAGAACTTTAAAAGTGCTCATCATTGGA
AAACGTTCTTCGGGGCGAAAACTCTCAAGGATCTTACCGCTGTTGAGATCCAGTTCGATGTAACCCACTC
GTGCACCCAACTGATCTTCAGCATCTTTTACTTTCACCAGCGTTTCTGGGTGAGCAAAAACAGGAAGGCA
AAATGCCGCAAAAAAGGGAATAAGGGCGACACGGAAATGTTGAATACTCATACTCTTCCTTTTTCAATAT
TATTGAAGCATTTATCAGGGTTATTGTCTCATGAGCGGATACATATTTGAATGTATTTAGAAAAATAAAC
AAATAGGGGTTCCGCGCACATTTCCCCGAAAAGTGCCACCTAAATTGTAAGCGTTAATATTTTGTTAAAA
TTCGCGTTAAATTTTTGTTAAATCAGCTCATTTTTTAACCAATAGGCCGAAATCGGCAAAATCCCTTATA
AATCAAAAGAATAGACCGAGATAGGGT
[37 nt withheld, positions 2058-2094]
AAAGAACGTGGACTCCAACGTCAAAGG
[49 nt withheld, positions 2122-2170]
T
[91 nt withheld, positions 2172-2262]
G
[124 nt withheld, positions 2264-2387]
CCCATTCGCCATTCAGGCTGCGCAACTGTTGGGAAGGGCGATCGGTGCGGGCCTCTTCGCTATTACGCCA
GCTGCGCGCTCGCTCGCTCACTGAGGCCGCCCGGGCAAAGCCCGGGCGTCGGGCGACCTTTGGTCGCCCG
GCCTCAGTGAGCGAGCGAGCGCGCAGAGAGGGAGTGGCCAACTCCATCACTAGGGGTTCCTTGTAGTTAA
TGATTAACCCGCCATGCTACTTATCTACGTAGCCATGCTCTAGGAAGATCGTAGGTTAATTAAGGCTCCG
GTGCCCGTCAGTGGGCAGAGCGCACATCGCCCACAGTCCCCGAGAAGTTGGGGGGAGGGGTCGGCAATTG
AACCGGTGCCTAGAGAAGGTGGCGCGGGGTAAACTGGGAAAGTGATGTCGTGTACTGGCTCCGCCTTTTT
CCCGAGGGTGGGGGAGAACCGTATATAAGTGCAGTAGTCGCCGTGAACGTTCTTTTTCGCAACGGGTTTG
CCGCCAGAACACAGGTAAGTGCCGTGTGTGGTTCCCGCGGGCCTGGCCTCTTTACGGGTTATGGCCCTTG
CGTGCCTTGAATTACTTCCACCTGGCTGCAGTACGTGATTCTTGATCCCGAGCTTCGGGTTGGAAGTGGG
TGGGAGAGTTCGAGGCCTTGCGCTTAAGGAGCCCCTTCGCCTCGTGCTTGAGTTGAGGCCTGGCCTGGGC
GCTGGGGCCGCCGCGTGCGAATCTGGTGGCACCTTCGCGCCTGTCTCGCTGCTTTCGATAAGTCTCTAGC
CATTTAAAATTTTTGATGACCTGCTGCGACGCTTTTTTTCTGGCAAGATAGTCTTGTAAATGCGGGCCAA
GATCTGCACACTGGTATTTCGGTTTTTGGGGCCGCGGGCGGCGACGGGGCCCGTGCGTCCCAGCGCACAT
GTTCGGCGAGGCGGGGCCTGCGAGCGCGGCCACCGAGAATCGGACGGGGGTAGTCTCAAGCTGGCCGGCC
TGCTCTGGTGCCTGGCCTCGCGCCGCCGTGTATCGCCCCGCCCTGGGCGGCAAGGCTGGCCCGGTCGGCA
CCAGTTGCGTGAGCGGAAAGATGGCCGCTTCCCGGCCCTGCTGCAGGGAGCTCAAAATGGAGGACGCGGC
GCTCGGGAGAGCGGGCGGGTGAGTCACCCACACAAAGGAAAAGGGCCTTTCCGTCCTCAGCCGTCGCTTC
ATGTGACTCCACGGAGTACCGGGCGCCGTCCAGGCACCTCGATTAGTTCTCGAGCTTTTGGAGTACGTCG
TCTTTAGGTTGGGGGGAGGGGTTTTATGCGATGGAGTTTCCCCACACTGAGTGGGTGGAGACTGAAGTTA
GGCCAGCTTGGCACTTGATGTAATTCTCCTTGGAATTTGCCCTTTTTGAGTTTGGATCTTGGTTCATTCT
CAAGCCTCAGACAGTGGTTCAAAGTTTTTTTCTTCCATTTCAGGTGTCGTGAGCTAGCCCATAACTTCGT
ATAAAGTATCCTATACGAAGTTATATCAAAATAGGAAGACCAATGCTTCACCATCGACCCGAATTGCCAA
GCATCACCATCGACCCATAACTTCGTATAATGTATGCTATACGAAGTTATACTAGAATTCTCATTACTTG
TACAGCTCGTCCATGCCGAGAGTGATCCCGGCGGCGGTCACGAACTCCAGCAGGACCATGTGATCGCGCT
TCTCGTTGGGGTCTTTGCTCAGGGCGGACTGGGTGCTCAGGTAGTGGTTGTCGGGCAGCAGCACGGGGCC
GTCGCCGATGGGGGTGTTCTGCTGGTAGTGGTCGGCGAGCTGCACGCTGCCGTCCTCGATGTTGTGGCGG
ATCTTGAAGTTCACCTTGATGCCGTTCTTCTGCTTGTCGGCCATGATATAGACGTTGTGGCTGTTGTAGT
TGTACTCCAGCTTGTGCCCCAGGATGTTGCCGTCCTCCTTGAAGTCGATGCCCTTCAGCTCGATGCGGTT
CACCAGGGTGTCGCCCTCGAACTTCACCTCGGCGCGGGTCTTGTAGTTGCCGTCGTCCTTGAAGAAGATG
GTGCGCTCCTGGACGTAGCCTTCGGGCATGGCGGACTTGAAGAAGTCGTGCTGCTTCATGTGGTCGGGGT
AGCGGCTGAAGCACTGCACGCCGTAGGTCAGGGTGGTCACGAGGGTGGGCCAGGGCACGGGCAGCTTGCC
GGTGGTGCAAATGAACTTCAGGGTCAGCTTGCCGTAGGTGGCATCGCCCTCGCCCTCGCCGGACACGCTG
AACTTGTGGCCGTTTACGTCGCCGTCCAGCTCGACCAGGATGGGCACCACCCCGGTGAACAGCTCCTCGC
CCTTGCTCACTGCTACTACCGGTGCCGCTGGCACGGCTCCGGCCTCGGCTTCGTCTTCGACGAGAGTCTC
GACCTCGATCTCCGTTCCGCCGATGTTCAGTTTGGTGGTTTTGCGGATATCTCCGTGAATCAATATGTGC
TCGTGGATCAGGACGCGCAGGTAGTGTCCCAACAACCCCCAACAATTTTTACTCATCAGATCAATAATCG
TGTGACCTACGGTGGAGCCATAGACGCTCAGGACGCCAAAACCTTCGGGCCCCAAAATGAAGAGAATTGG
GAACATACCCCAGCTCACGAAAAACAGCCATGCCATGCCGGTCACGACCTGGCGGCACCGACCCTTTGGC
ACAGTATGATAACCCTCGATATATGCTTTGGCGGCGTGAAAAAATGTGTTCGCGCCATAGCACAATCCAA
GACAAAAGAAGATGACTTTAACATAGCCGGTTGCCATGGCGCTGGTAGCCCCCCACACGATAGTCCCGAT
GTCTGAGACAAGGAGTCCCATGGTTCTCCTGCTGTAGTCGTTGCTCAGGCCGGTGAGGTTGCTCAGGTGG
ATAAGGATGACAGGACAAGTGAGCAGCCACTCTGCATAGCGCAGCCACTGCACCGAACCTCCTGTGGCAA
GGTAGAGCATAGAGGGATTCTTAAACTCAAAAAAGAACTCGAGAATCACCTTAACCATTGCAATGGCGCA
CACATAGATCTCCTCCCAGCCGCATGTAGATTTCCAGGTTTGGTAAGAATAGAACATCAGCAGCAAAATG
CTGAATCCTGCTGCAAGCCACTGCAGGACATTTGACGCGGTCTGAGCGCCGTTCGTGCCGCGAGATTCAA
TCCATCCGGCACAGTAACATTGATCCTCAGGGACCAGGACGGACCCGTTCACCACCACAGGATTAGTAAC
GAACAAAAGTTCGCGTCCGACGGCAGACAAAGCGCCGCCATAGTCCATGGTGGCGGATCCTAGTATAACT
TCGTATAGGATACTTTATACGAAGTTATCATTGGGATTCTTCCTATTTTGATCCAAGCATCACCATCGAC
CCTCTAGTCCAGATCTCACCATCGACCCATAACTTCGTATAGCATACATTATACGAAGTTATGTCCCTCG
AAGAGGTTCGCGAAGCTTATCGATAATCAACCTCTGGATTACAAAATTTGTGAAAGATTGACTGGTATTC
TTAACTATGTTGCTCCTTTTACGCTATGTGGATACGCTGCTTTAATGCCTTTGTATCATGCTATTGCTTC
CCGTATGGCTTTCATTTTCTCCTCCTTGTATAAATCCTGGTTGCTGTCTCTTTATGAGGAGTTGTGGCCC
GTTGTCAGGCAACGTGGCGTGGTGTGCACTGTGTTTGCTGACGCAACCCCCACTGGTTGGGGCATTGCCA
CCACCTGTCAGCTCCTTTCCGGGACTTTCGCTTTCCCCCTCCCTATTGCCACGGCGGAACTCATCGCCGC
CTGCCTTGCCCGCTGCTGGACAGGGGCTCGGCTGTTGGGCACTGACAATTCCGTGGTGTTGTCGGGGAAA
TCATCGTCCTTTCCTTGGCTGCTCGCCTGTGTTGCCACCTGGATTCTGCGCGGGACGTCCTTCTGCTACG
TCCCTTCGGCCCTCAATCCAGCGGACCTTCCTTCCCGCGGCCTGCTGCCGGCTCTGCGGCCTCTTCCGCG
TCTTCGCCTTCGCCCTCAGACGAGTCGGATCTCCCTTTGGGCCGCCTCCCCGCATCGATACCGTCGACCC
GGGCGGCCGCTCATAAAGCTCGACTGTGCCTTCTAGTTGCCAGCCATCTGTTGTTTGCCCCTCCCCCGTG
CCTTCCTTGACCCTGGAAGGTGCCACTCCCACTGTCCTTTCCTAATAAAATGAGGAAATTGCATCGCATT
GTCTGAGTAGGTGTCATTCTATTCTGGGGGGTGGGGTGGGGCAGGACAGCAAGGGGGAGGATTGGGAAGA
CAATAGCAGGCATGCTGGGGATGCGGTCCGGACTGTACAATTGCATTCATTTTATGTTTCAGGTTCAGGG
GGAGATGTGGGAGGTTTTTTAAAGCAAGTAAAACCTCTACAAATGTGGTAAAATCGATAAGGATCTTCCT
AGAGCATGGCTACGTAGATAAGTAGCATGGCGGGTTAATCATTAACTACAAGGAACCCCTAGTGATGGAG
TTGGCCACTCCCTCTCTGCGCGCTCGCTCGCTCACTGAGGCCGGGCGACCAAAGGTCGCCCGACGCCCGG
GCTTTGCCCGGGCGGCCTCAGTGAGCGAGCGAGCGCGCAGCTGCATTAATGAATCGGCCAACGCGCGGGG
AGAGGCGGTTTGCGTATTGGGCGCT
Features (pLannotate 1.2.2; 18 found; start..end, strand, type, name):
    182..770     -  rep_origin     ori: high-copy-number ColE1/pMB1/pBR322/pUC origin of replication
    941..1801    -  CDS            AmpR: β-lactamase; bla; confers resistance to ampicillin, carbenicillin, and related antibiotics
   1802..1906    -  promoter       AmpR promoter: bla
   1959..2387    -  rep_origin     f1 ori (sequence partly withheld): f1 bacteriophage origin of replication; arrow indicates direction of (+) strand synthesis
   2392..2461    -  CDS            lacZα (fragment): LacZα fragment of β-galactosidase; lacZ fragment
   2456..2588    -  repeat_region  AAV2 ITR (fragment): inverted terminal repeat of adeno-associated virus serotype 2 inverted
   2661..3839    +  promoter       EF-1α promoter: strong constitutive promoter for human elongation factor EF-1α
   3848..3881    -  protein_bind   lox2272: Cre-mediated recombination occurs in the 8-bp core sequence (GGATACTT). lox2272 sites are compatible with each other, but incompatible with loxP or loxN sites (Lee and Saito, 1988). Cre recombinase
   3944..3977    -  protein_bind   loxP: Cre-mediated recombination occurs in the 8-bp core sequence (GCATACAT). Cre recombinase
   3991..4707    -  CDS            EGFP: the original enhanced GFP (Yang et al., 1996) mammalian codon-optimized
   4729..5655    -  CDS            ChR2(H134R): H134R mutant of an N-terminal fragment of channelrhodopsin-2 from the alga Chlamydomonas reinhardtii (Nagel et al., 2005) blue light-activated cation channel
   5672..5705    +  protein_bind   lox2272: Cre-mediated recombination occurs in the 8-bp core sequence (GGATACTT). lox2272 sites are compatible with each other, but incompatible with loxP or loxN sites (Lee and Saito, 1988). Cre recombinase
   5776..5809    +  protein_bind   loxP: Cre-mediated recombination occurs in the 8-bp core sequence (GCATACAT). Cre recombinase
   5842..6430    +  misc_feature   WPRE: woodchuck hepatitis virus posttranscriptional regulatory element
   6471..6678    +  polyA_signal   bGH poly(A) signal: bovine growth hormone polyadenylation signal
   6709..6777    -  CDS            large T antigen (fragment): large T antigen from SV40 (simian virus 40)
   6848..6981    +  repeat_region  AAV2 ITR: inverted terminal repeat of adeno-associated virus serotype 2 inverted
   6975..7031    -  CDS            lacI (fragment): lac repressor; lacI; The lac repressor binds to the lac operator to inhibit transcription in E. coli. This inhibition can be relieved by adding lactose or isopropyl-β-D-thiogalactopyranoside (IPTG).
