[The description below was written by a language model from this plasmid's Addgene catalogue record and pLannotate feature annotations shown in this document.]
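Description:
pAAV-EF1α1.1-FLEX-rc [ChromeQ-GFP] is a 7,032 bp adeno-associated virus transfer plasmid for Cre-dependent mammalian expression of an engineered channelrhodopsin. It is maintained in E. coli through a high-copy ColE1/pUC-type origin and selected with the β-lactamase (ampicillin/carbenicillin) marker; an f1 phage origin is also present. The expression cassette is bracketed by AAV2 inverted terminal repeats, which allow the intervening DNA to be packaged into recombinant AAV particles. Short annotated lacZα, lacI and SV40 large T antigen fragments appear to be backbone remnants rather than functional genes.

Between the ITRs, the 1.1 kb short form of the human EF-1α promoter faces a FLEX (double-floxed inverted) cassette. The ChromeQ-GFP open reading frame lies in reverse orientation relative to the promoter and is flanked on each side by a lox2272/loxP pair, with the two pairs in opposing orientations. In the absence of Cre the coding sequence is antisense and is not expressed. Cre recombinase inverts the cassette and then excises one site of each incompatible pair, locking the insert in the sense orientation so that expression is restricted to Cre-positive cells. A WPRE and a bovine growth hormone polyadenylation signal downstream enhance transcript processing and expression.

ChromeQ is a synthetic channelrhodopsin-2 variant carrying the A71S, E90A, H114G and R115S substitutions, fused at its C terminus to EGFP for visualisation. The automated annotation labels the opsin as ChR2(H134R), which reflects its closest database match rather than the recorded mutations. The variant comes from a screen for channelrhodopsins with improved photocurrent and reduced calcium and proton currents. The construct is suited to cell-type-specific optogenetic activation after AAV delivery.
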