Addgene plasmid #153542: pAAV-EF1α1.1-FLEX-rc [ChromeQ-GFP]
Purpose: AAV-mediated expression of ChromeQ-GFP under the EF1α promoter (1.1kb short version), in floxed/reversed (Cre-dependent) manner.
Depositing lab: Edward Boyden. Depositing organization: Massachusetts Institute of Technology. Publication: Multidimensional screening yields channelrhodopsin variants having improved photocurrent and order-of-magnitude reductions in calcium and proton currents. Cho YK, Park D, Yang A, Chen F, Chuong AS, Klapoetke NC, Boyden ES. J Biol Chem. 2019 Jan 4. pii: RA118.006996. doi: 10.1074/jbc.RA118.006996. PubMed 30610117.
Backbone
  Vector backbone: AAV- EF1α1.1-FLEX
  Backbone manufacturer: Epoch
  Backbone size w/o insert (bp): 5367
  Total vector size (bp): 7032
  Vector type: Mammalian Expression, AAV
Growth in bacteria
  Bacterial resistance: Ampicillin, 100 μg/mL
  Growth temperature: 37°C
  Growth strain: NEB Stable
  Growth instructions: Can use DH5alpha at 37°C or Stbl3 at 30°C. Carbenicillin is preferred over ampicillin. In DH5alpha this plasmid may act more like a high copy plasmid, although in Stbl3 it may act more like a low copy plasmid.
  Copy number: High Copy
Gene/Insert
  Gene/Insert name: ChromeQ-GFP (alt name: Channelrhodopsin-2 (ChR2) with mutations A71S/ E90A/H114G/R115S)
  Species: Synthetic
  Insert size (bp): 1665
  Promoter: EF1α1.1
  Tag / fusion protein: GFP (C terminal on insert)
  Cloning method: Restriction Enzyme; 5′ cloning site EcoRI (not destroyed); 3′ cloning site BamHI (not destroyed)
  Sequencing primers: 5′ ggatcttggttcattctcaag; 3′ aaagagacagcaaccagg
Terms and licenses: Academic/Nonprofit Terms; Industry Terms: Not Available to Industry
Depositor comments: The plasmid is fully sequenced in the coding sequence regions (opsin-fluorophore and important flanking regions). Multiple digestions were done to verify the vector structure. The construct and the virus were both tested in vitro.
How to cite: pAAV-EF1α1.1-FLEX-rc [ChromeQ-GFP] was a gift from Edward Boyden (Addgene plasmid # 153542 ; http://n2t.net/addgene:153542 ; RRID:Addgene_153542)
